Addgene plasmid #116668: pHAGE-RET-G751E
Purpose: Lentiviral expression of RET G751E
Depositing lab: Gordon Mills & Kenneth Scott. Depositing organization: Baylor College of Medicine. Publication: Systematic Functional Annotation of Somatic Mutations in Cancer. Ng PK, Li J, Jeong KJ, Shao S, Chen H, Tsang YH, Sengupta S, Wang Z, Bhavana VH, Tran R, Soewito S, Minussi DC, Moreno D, Kong K, Dogruluk T, Lu H, Gao J, Tokheim C, Zhou DC, Johnson AM, Zeng J, Ip CKM, Ju Z, Wester M, Yu S, Li Y, Vellano CP, Schultz N, Karchin R, Ding L, Lu Y, Cheung LWT, Chen K, Shaw KR, Meric-Bernstam F, Scott KL, Yi S, Sahni N, Liang H, Mills GB. Cancer Cell. 2018 Mar 12;33(3):450-462.e10. doi: 10.1016/j.ccell.2018.01.021. PubMed 29533785.
Backbone
  Vector backbone: pHAGE
  Vector type: Lentiviral
Growth in bacteria
  Bacterial resistance: Ampicillin, 100 μg/mL
  Growth temperature: 37°C
  Growth strain: Stbl3
  Copy number: High Copy
Gene/Insert
  Gene/Insert name: RET
  Species: H. sapiens (human)
  Mutation: G751E
  Entrez Gene: RET (a.k.a. CDHF12, CDHR16, HSCR1, MEN2A, MEN2B, MTC1, PTC, RET-ELE1)
  Cloning method: Gateway Cloning
Terms and licenses: Academic/Nonprofit Terms; Industry Terms: Not Available to Industry
How to cite: pHAGE-RET-G751E was a gift from Gordon Mills & Kenneth Scott (Addgene plasmid # 116668 ; http://n2t.net/addgene:116668 ; RRID:Addgene_116668)
