[The description below was written by a language model from this plasmid's Addgene catalogue record and the feature table of its GenBank file.]
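Description:
pHAGE-RET-G751E is an 11.7 kb HIV-1-based lentiviral expression plasmid built on the pHAGE backbone and carrying the human RET receptor tyrosine kinase gene with a G751E substitution. It is maintained in E. coli through a high-copy ColE1/pUC-type origin and selected with ampicillin via the bla (AmpR) gene. The record lists a recombination-deficient strain for propagation, as is usual for LTR-containing plasmids. The viral portion runs from a full-length HIV-1 LTR at the start of the map (annotated as a 3' LTR, though it sits in the 5' position) through the Psi packaging signal, the Rev response element and the cPPT/CTS. It ends in a U3-deleted, self-inactivating 3' LTR. Producing virus therefore requires packaging and envelope functions supplied in trans.

Between these elements, the human EF-1-alpha promoter, including its first intron, drives a bicistronic transcript. The RET G751E open reading frame is not annotated as its own feature. It corresponds to the roughly 3.2 kb segment between the attB1 and attB2 sites, which are left from Gateway recombination into the vector. A V5 epitope tag lies just downstream of attB2, but the record does not say whether the insert reads through into it. An EMCV IRES then allows translation of EGFP from the same mRNA, so transduced cells can be identified or sorted by fluorescence, and a WPRE enhances transcript expression. No mammalian drug-selection marker is annotated. The construct comes from a study that systematically annotated the function of somatic cancer mutations. It is suited to stable constitutive expression of this RET variant in mammalian cells for comparison of its activity with that of other alleles.
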