LOCUS       Exported 11731 bp ds-DNA circular SYN 12-MAY-2021
DEFINITION  Lentiviral expression of RET G751E.
ACCESSION   .
VERSION     .
KEYWORDS    pHAGE-RET-G751E
SOURCE      synthetic DNA construct
  ORGANISM  synthetic DNA construct
REFERENCE   1 (bases 1 to 11731)
  AUTHORS   Ng PK, Li J, Jeong KJ, Shao S, Chen H, Tsang YH, Sengupta S, Wang Z,
            Bhavana VH, Tran R, Soewito S, Minussi DC, Moreno D, Kong K,
            Dogruluk T, Lu H, Gao J, Tokheim C, Zhou DC, Johnson AM, Zeng J, Ip
            CKM, Ju Z, Wester M, Yu S, Li Y, Vellano CP, Schultz N, Karchin R,
            Ding L, Lu Y, Cheung LWT, Chen K, Shaw KR, Meric-Bernstam F, Scott
            KL, Yi S, Sahni N, Liang H, Mills GB
  TITLE     Systematic Functional Annotation of Somatic Mutations in Cancer.
  JOURNAL   Cancer Cell. 2018 Mar 12;33(3):450-462.e10. doi:
            10.1016/j.ccell.2018.01.021.
  PUBMED    29533785
REFERENCE   2 (bases 1 to 11731)
  AUTHORS   .
  TITLE     Direct Submission
  JOURNAL   Exported May 12, 2021 from SnapGene Server 1.1.58
            http://www.snapgene.com
FEATURES             Location/Qualifiers
     source          1..11731
                     /organism="synthetic DNA construct"
                     /mol_type="other DNA"
     LTR             1..634
                     /label=3' LTR
                     /note="3' long terminal repeat (LTR) from HIV-1"
     misc_feature    681..806
                     /label=HIV-1 Psi
                     /note="packaging signal of human immunodeficiency virus
                     type 1"
     misc_feature    1303..1536
                     /label=RRE
                     /note="The Rev response element (RRE) of HIV-1 allows for
                     Rev-dependent mRNA export from the nucleus to the
                     cytoplasm."
     CDS             1721..1765
                     /codon_start=1
                     /product="antigenic peptide corresponding to amino acids
                     655 to 669 of the HIV envelope protein gp41 (Lutje Hulsik
                     et al., 2013)"
                     /label=gp41 peptide
                     /note="recognized by the 2H10 single-chain llama nanobody"
                     /translation="KNEQELLELDKWASL"
     misc_feature    2058..2175
                     /label=cPPT/CTS
                     /note="central polypurine tract and central termination
                     sequence of HIV-1"
     promoter        2223..3401
                     /label=EF-1-alpha promoter
                     /note="strong constitutive promoter for human elongation
                     factor EF-1-alpha"
     intron          2454..3392
                     /label=EF-1-alpha intron A
                     /note="intron upstream of the start codon of human
                     EF-1-alpha"
     primer_bind     3349..3369
                     /label=EF1a-F
                     /note="Human elongation factor-1a promoter, forward primer"
     protein_bind    3421..3445
                     /gene="mutant version of attB"
                     /label=attB1
                     /bound_moiety="BP Clonase(TM)"
                     /note="recombination site for the Gateway(R) BP reaction"
     protein_bind    complement(6668..6692)
                     /gene="mutant version of attB"
                     /label=attB2
                     /bound_moiety="BP Clonase(TM)"
                     /note="recombination site for the Gateway(R) BP reaction"
     CDS             6745..6786
                     /codon_start=1
                     /product="epitope tag from simian virus 5"
                     /label=V5 tag
                     /translation="GKPIPNPLLGLDST"
     misc_feature    6807..7374
                     /label=IRES
                     /note="internal ribosome entry site (IRES) of the
                     encephalomyocarditis virus (EMCV)"
     misc_feature    6824..7376
                     /label=IRES
                     /note="internal ribosome entry site (IRES) of the
                     encephalomyocarditis virus (EMCV)"
     primer_bind     complement(6968..6985)
                     /label=IRES reverse
                     /note="IRES internal ribosome entry site, reverse primer.
                     Also called pCDH-rev"
     primer_bind     7195..7214
                     /label=IRES-F
                     /note="IRES internal ribosome entry site, forward primer"
     CDS             7388..8107
                     /codon_start=1
                     /product="the original enhanced GFP (Yang et al., 1996)"
                     /label=EGFP
                     /note="mammalian codon-optimized"
                     /translation="MVSKGEELFTGVVPILVELDGDVNGHKFSVSGEGEGDATYGKLTL
                     KFICTTGKLPVPWPTLVTTLTYGVQCFSRYPDHMKQHDFFKSAMPEGYVQERTIFFKDD
                     GNYKTRAEVKFEGDTLVNRIELKGIDFKEDGNILGHKLEYNYNSHNVYIMADKQKNGIK
                     VNFKIRHNIEDGSVQLADHYQQNTPIGDGPVLLPDNHYLSTQSALSKDPNEKRDHMVLL
                     EFVTAAGITLGMDELYK"
     CDS             7388..8104
                     /codon_start=1
                     /product="enhanced GFP"
                     /label=EGFP
                     /translation="MVSKGEELFTGVVPILVELDGDVNGHKFSVSGEGEGDATYGKLTL
                     KFICTTGKLPVPWPTLVTTLTYGVQCFSRYPDHMKQHDFFKSAMPEGYVQERTIFFKDD
                     GNYKTRAEVKFEGDTLVNRIELKGIDFKEDGNILGHKLEYNYNSHNVYIMADKQKNGIK
                     VNFKIRHNIEDGSVQLADHYQQNTPIGDGPVLLPDNHYLSTQSALSKDPNEKRDHMVLL
                     EFVTAAGITLGMDELYK"
     primer_bind     complement(7433..7454)
                     /label=EGFP-N
                     /note="EGFP, reverse primer"
     primer_bind     complement(7694..7713)
                     /label=EXFP-R
                     /note="For distinguishing EGFP variants, reverse primer"
     primer_bind     8041..8062
                     /label=EGFP-C
                     /note="EGFP, forward primer"
     misc_feature    8121..8709
                     /label=WPRE
                     /note="woodchuck hepatitis virus posttranscriptional
                     regulatory element"
     primer_bind     complement(8174..8194)
                     /label=WPRE-R
                     /note="WPRE, reverse primer"
     CDS             complement(8592..8603)
                     /codon_start=1
                     /product="Factor Xa recognition and cleavage site"
                     /label=Factor Xa site
                     /translation="IEGR"
     LTR             8784..9017
                     /label=3' LTR (Delta-U3)
                     /note="self-inactivating 3' long terminal repeat (LTR) from
                     HIV-1"
     primer_bind     complement(9136..9154)
                     /label=pBRforEco
                     /note="pBR322 vectors, upsteam of EcoRI site, forward
                     primer"
     promoter        9222..9326
                     /gene="bla"
                     /label=AmpR promoter
     CDS             9327..10187
                     /codon_start=1
                     /gene="bla"
                     /product="beta-lactamase"
                     /label=AmpR
                     /note="confers resistance to ampicillin, carbenicillin, and
                     related antibiotics"
                     /translation="MSIQHFRVALIPFFAAFCLPVFAHPETLVKVKDAEDQLGARVGYI
                     ELDLNSGKILESFRPEERFPMMSTFKVLLCGAVLSRVDAGQEQLGRRIHYSQNDLVEYS
                     PVTEKHLTDGMTVRELCSAAITMSDNTAANLLLTTIGGPKELTAFLHNMGDHVTRLDRW
                     EPELNEAIPNDERDTTMPVAMATTLRKLLTGELLTLASRQQLIDWMEADKVAGPLLRSA
                     LPAGWFIADKSGAGERGSRGIIAALGPDGKPSRIVVIYTTGSQATMDERNRQIAEIGAS
                     LIKHW"
     primer_bind     complement(9545..9564)
                     /label=Amp-R
                     /note="Ampicillin resistance gene, reverse primer"
     rep_origin      10358..10946
                     /direction=RIGHT
                     /label=ori
                     /note="high-copy-number ColE1/pMB1/pBR322/pUC origin of
                     replication"
     primer_bind     10847..10866
                     /label=pBR322ori-F
                     /note="pBR322 origin, forward primer"
     primer_bind     11100..11117
                     /label=L4440
                     /note="L4440 vector, forward primer"
     primer_bind     11209..11228
                     /label=SV40pro-F
                     /note="SV40 promoter/origin, forward primer"
     protein_bind    11357..11378
                     /label=CAP binding site
                     /bound_moiety="E. coli catabolite activator protein"
                     /note="CAP binding activates transcription in the presence
                     of cAMP."
     promoter        11393..11423
                     /label=lac promoter
                     /note="promoter for the E. coli lac operon"
     protein_bind    11431..11447
                     /label=lac operator
                     /bound_moiety="lac repressor encoded by lacI"
                     /note="The lac repressor binds to the lac operator to
                     inhibit transcription in E. coli. This inhibition can be
                     relieved by adding lactose or
                     isopropyl-beta-D-thiogalactopyranoside (IPTG)."
     primer_bind     11436..11458
                     /label=M13/pUC Reverse
                     /note="In lacZ gene"
     primer_bind     11455..11471
                     /label=M13 rev
                     /note="common sequencing primer, one of multiple similar
                     variants"
     primer_bind     11455..11471
                     /label=M13 Reverse
                     /note="In lacZ gene. Also called M13-rev"
     primer_bind     11521..11540
                     /label=EBV-rev
                     /note="SV40 polyA terminator, reverse primer"
ORIGIN
        1 tggaagggct aattcactcc caaagaagac aagatatcct tgatctgtgg atctaccaca
       61 cacaaggcta cttccctgat tagcagaact acacaccagg gccaggggtc agatatccac
      121 tgacctttgg atggtgctac aagctagtac cagttgagcc agataaggta gaagaggcca
      181 ataaaggaga gaacaccagc ttgttacacc ctgtgagcct gcatgggatg gatgacccgg
      241 agagagaagt gttagagtgg aggtttgaca gccgcctagc atttcatcac gtggcccgag
      301 agctgcatcc ggagtacttc aagaactgct gatatcgagc ttgctacaag ggactttccg
      361 ctggggactt tccagggagg cgtggcctgg gcgggactgg ggagtggcga gccctcagat
      421 cctgcatata agcagctgct ttttgcctgt actgggtctc tctggttaga ccagatctga
      481 gcctgggagc tctctggcta actagggaac ccactgctta agcctcaata aagcttgcct
      541 tgagtgcttc aagtagtgtg tgcccgtctg ttgtgtgact ctggtaacta gagatccctc
      601 agaccctttt agtcagtgtg gaaaatctct agcagtggcg cccgaacagg gacttgaaag
      661 cgaaagggaa accagaggag ctctctcgac gcaggactcg gcttgctgaa gcgcgcacgg
      721 caagaggcga ggggcggcga ctggtgagta cgccaaaaat tttgactagc ggaggctaga
      781 aggagagaga tgggtgcgag agcgtcagta ttaagcgggg gagaattaga tcgcgatggg
      841 aaaaaattcg gttaaggcca gggggaaaga aaaaatataa attaaaacat atagtatggg
      901 caagcaggga gctagaacga ttcgcagtta atcctggcct gttagaaaca tcagaaggct
      961 gtagacaaat actgggacag ctacaaccat cccttcagac aggatcagaa gaacttagat
     1021 cattatataa tacagtagca accctctatt gtgtgcatca aaggatagag ataaaagaca
     1081 ccaaggaagc tttagacaag atagaggaag agcaaaacaa aagtaagacc accgcacagc
     1141 aagcggccgg ccgctgatct tcagacctgg aggaggagat atgagggaca attggagaag
     1201 tgaattatat aaatataaag tagtaaaaat tgaaccatta ggagtagcac ccaccaaggc
     1261 aaagagaaga gtggtgcaga gagaaaaaag agcagtggga ataggagctt tgttccttgg
     1321 gttcttggga gcagcaggaa gcactatggg cgcagcgtca atgacgctga cggtacaggc
     1381 cagacaatta ttgtctggta tagtgcagca gcagaacaat ttgctgaggg ctattgaggc
     1441 gcaacagcat ctgttgcaac tcacagtctg gggcatcaag cagctccagg caagaatcct
     1501 ggctgtggaa agatacctaa aggatcaaca gctcctgggg atttggggtt gctctggaaa
     1561 actcatttgc accactgctg tgccttggaa tgctagttgg agtaataaat ctctggaaca
     1621 gatttggaat cacacgacct ggatggagtg ggacagagaa attaacaatt acacaagctt
     1681 aatacactcc ttaattgaag aatcgcaaaa ccagcaagaa aagaatgaac aagaattatt
     1741 ggaattagat aaatgggcaa gtttgtggaa ttggtttaac ataacaaatt ggctgtggta
     1801 tataaaatta ttcataatga tagtaggagg cttggtaggt ttaagaatag tttttgctgt
     1861 actttctata gtgaatagag ttaggcaggg atattcacca ttatcgtttc agacccacct
     1921 cccaaccccg aggggacccg acaggcccga aggaatagaa gaagaaggtg gagagagaga
     1981 cagagacaga tccattcgat tagtgaacgg atctcgacgg tatcgccgaa ttcacaaatg
     2041 gcagtattca tccacaattt taaaagaaaa ggggggattg gggggtacag tgcaggggaa
     2101 agaatagtag acataatagc aacagacata caaactaaag aattacaaaa acaaattaca
     2161 aaaattcaaa attttcgggt ttattacagg gacagcagag atccagtttg gactagtcgt
     2221 gaggctccgg tgcccgtcag tgggcagagc gcacatcgcc cacagtcccc gagaagttgg
     2281 ggggaggggt cggcaattga accggtgcct agagaaggtg gcgcggggta aactgggaaa
     2341 gtgatgtcgt gtactggctc cgcctttttc ccgagggtgg gggagaaccg tatataagtg
     2401 cagtagtcgc cgtgaacgtt ctttttcgca acgggtttgc cgccagaaca caggtaagtg
     2461 ccgtgtgtgg ttcccgcggg cctggcctct ttacgggtta tggcccttgc gtgccttgaa
     2521 ttacttccac ctggctgcag tacgtgattc ttgatcccga gcttcgggtt ggaagtgggt
     2581 gggagagttc gaggccttgc gcttaaggag ccccttcgcc tcgtgcttga gttgaggcct
     2641 ggcctgggcg ctggggccgc cgcgtgcgaa tctggtggca ccttcgcgcc tgtctcgctg
     2701 ctttcgataa gtctctagcc atttaaaatt tttgatgacc tgctgcgacg ctttttttct
     2761 ggcaagatag tcttgtaaat gcgggccaag atctgcacac tggtatttcg gtttttgggg
     2821 ccgcgggcgg cgacggggcc cgtgcgtccc agcgcacatg ttcggcgagg cggggcctgc
     2881 gagcgcggcc accgagaatc ggacgggggt agtctcaagc tggccggcct gctctggtgc
     2941 ctggcctcgc gccgccgtgt atcgccccgc cctgggcggc aaggctggcc cggtcggcac
     3001 cagttgcgtg agcggaaaga tggccgcttc ccggccctgc tgcagggagc tcaaaatgga
     3061 ggacgcggcg ctcgggagag cgggcgggtg agtcacccac acaaaggaaa agggcctttc
     3121 cgtcctcagc cgtcgcttca tgtgactcca cggagtaccg ggcgccgtcc aggcacctcg
     3181 attagttctc gagcttttgg agtacgtcgt ctttaggttg gggggagggg ttttatgcga
     3241 tggagtttcc ccacactgag tgggtggaga ctgaagttag gccagcttgg cacttgatgt
     3301 aattctcctt ggaatttgcc ctttttgagt ttggatcttg gttcattctc aagcctcaga
     3361 cagtggttca aagttttttt cttccatttc aggtgtcgtg aagcggccct gcagatatca
     3421 acaagtttgt acaaaaaagc aggcaccatg gcgaaggcga cgtccggtgc cgcggggctg
     3481 cgtctgctgt tgctgctgct gctgccgctg ctaggcaaag tggcattggg cctctacttc
     3541 tcgagggatg cttactggga gaagctgtat gtggaccagg cggccggcac gcccttgctg
     3601 tacgtccatg ccctgcggga cgcccctgag gaggtgccca gcttccgcct gggccagcat
     3661 ctctacggca cgtaccgcac acggctgcat gagaacaact ggatctgcat ccaggaggac
     3721 accggcctcc tctaccttaa ccggagcctg gaccatagct cctgggagaa gctcagtgtc
     3781 cgcaaccgcg gctttcccct gctcaccgtc tacctcaagg tcttcctgtc acccacatcc
     3841 cttcgtgagg gcgagtgcca gtggccaggc tgtgcccgcg tatacttctc cttcttcaac
     3901 acctcctttc cagcctgcag ctccctcaag ccccgggagc tctgcttccc agagacaagg
     3961 ccctccttcc gcattcggga gaaccgaccc ccaggcacct tccaccagtt ccgcctgctg
     4021 cctgtgcagt tcttgtgccc caacatcagc gtggcctaca ggctcctgga gggtgagggt
     4081 ctgcccttcc gctgcgcccc ggacagcctg gaggtgagca cgcgctgggc cctggaccgc
     4141 gagcagcggg agaagtacga gctggtggcc gtgtgcaccg tgcacgccgg cgcgcgcgag
     4201 gaggtggtga tggtgccctt cccggtgacc gtgtacgacg aggacgactc ggcgcccacc
     4261 ttccccgcgg gcgtcgacac cgccagcgcc gtggtggagt tcaagcggaa ggaggacacc
     4321 gtggtggcca cgctgcgtgt cttcgatgca gacgtggtac ctgcatcagg ggagctggtg
     4381 aggcggtaca caagcacgct gctccccggg gacacctggg cccagcagac cttccgggtg
     4441 gaacactggc ccaacgagac ctcggtccag gccaacggca gcttcgtgcg ggcgaccgta
     4501 catgactata ggctggttct caaccggaac ctctccatct cggagaaccg caccatgcag
     4561 ctggcggtgc tggtcaatga ctcagacttc cagggcccag gagcgggcgt cctcttgctc
     4621 cacttcaacg tgtcggtgct gccggtcagc ctgcacctgc ccagtaccta ctccctctcc
     4681 gtgagcagga gggctcgccg atttgcccag atcgggaaag tctgtgtgga aaactgccag
     4741 gcattcagtg gcatcaacgt ccagtacaag ctgcattcct ctggtgccaa ctgcagcacg
     4801 ctaggggtgg tcacctcagc cgaggacacc tcggggatcc tgtttgtgaa tgacaccaag
     4861 gccctgcggc ggcccaagtg tgccgaactt cactacatgg tggtggccac cgaccagcag
     4921 acctctaggc aggcccaggc ccagctgctt gtaacagtgg aggggtcata tgtggccgag
     4981 gaggcgggct gccccctgtc ctgtgcagtc agcaagagac ggctggagtg tgaggagtgt
     5041 ggcggcctgg gctccccaac aggcaggtgt gagtggaggc aaggagatgg caaagggatc
     5101 accaggaact tctccacctg ctctcccagc accaagacct gccccgacgg ccactgcgat
     5161 gttgtggaga cccaagacat caacatttgc cctcaggact gcctccgggg cagcattgtt
     5221 gggggacacg agcctgggga gccccggggg attaaagctg gctatggcac ctgcaactgc
     5281 ttccctgagg aggagaagtg cttctgcgag cccgaagaca tccaggatcc actgtgcgac
     5341 gagctgtgcc gcacggtgat cgcagccgct gtcctcttct ccttcatcgt ctcggtgctg
     5401 ctgtctgcct tctgcatcca ctgctaccac aagtttgccc acaagccacc catctcctca
     5461 gctgagatga ccttccggag gcccgcccag gccttcccgg tcagctactc ctcttccagt
     5521 gcccgccggc cctcgctgga ctccatggag aaccaggtct ccgtggatgc cttcaagatc
     5581 ctggaggatc caaagtggga attccctcgg aagaacttgg ttcttggaaa aactctagga
     5641 gaaggcgaat ttggaaaagt ggtcaaggca acggccttcc atctgaaagg cagagcagag
     5701 tacaccacgg tggccgtgaa gatgctgaaa gagaacgcct ccccgagtga gcttcgagac
     5761 ctgctgtcag agttcaacgt cctgaagcag gtcaaccacc cacatgtcat caaattgtat
     5821 ggggcctgca gccaggatgg cccgctcctc ctcatcgtgg agtacgccaa atacggctcc
     5881 ctgcggggct tcctccgcga gagccgcaaa gtggggcctg gctacctggg cagtggaggc
     5941 agccgcaact ccagctccct ggaccacccg gatgagcggg ccctcaccat gggcgacctc
     6001 atctcatttg cctggcagat ctcacagggg atgcagtatc tggccgagat gaagctcgtt
     6061 catcgggact tggcagccag aaacatcctg gtagctgagg ggcggaagat gaagatttcg
     6121 gatttcggct tgtcccgaga tgtttatgaa gaggattcgt acgtgaagag gagccagggt
     6181 cggattccag ttaaatggat ggcaattgaa tccctttttg atcatatcta caccacgcaa
     6241 agtgatgtat ggtcttttgg tgtcctgctg tgggagatcg tgaccctagg gggaaacccc
     6301 tatcctggga ttcctcctga gcggctcttc aaccttctga agaccggcca ccggatggag
     6361 aggccagaca actgcagcga ggagatgtac tgcctgatgc tgcaatgctg gaagcaggag
     6421 ccggacaaaa ggccggtgtt tgcggacatc agcaaagacc tggagaagat gatggttaag
     6481 aggagagact acttggacct tgcggcgtcc actccatctg actccctgat ttatgacgac
     6541 ggcctctcag aggaggagac accgctggtg gactgtaata atgcccccct ccctcgagcc
     6601 ctcccttcca catggattga aaacaaactc tatggtagaa tttcccatgc atttactaga
     6661 ttctagaacc cagctttctt gtacaaagtg gttgatatcc agcacagtgg cggccgctcg
     6721 agtctagagg gcccgcggtt cgaaggtaag cctatcccta accctctcct cggtctcgat
     6781 tctacgcgta ccggttagta atgagatccc tccccccccc ctaacgttac tggccgaagc
     6841 cgcttggaat aaggccggtg tgcgtttgtc tatatgttat tttccaccat attgccgtct
     6901 tttggcaatg tgagggcccg gaaacctggc cctgtcttct tgacgagcat tcctaggggt
     6961 ctttcccctc tcgccaaagg aatgcaaggt ctgttgaatg tcgtgaagga agcagttcct
     7021 ctggaagctt cttgaagaca aacaacgtct gtagcgaccc tttgcaggca gcggaacccc
     7081 ccacctggcg acaggtgcct ctgcggccaa aagccacgtg tataagatac acctgcaaag
     7141 gcggcacaac cccagtgcca cgttgtgagt tggatagttg tggaaagagt caaatggctc
     7201 tcctcaagcg tattcaacaa ggggctgaag gatgcccaga aggtacccca ttgtatggga
     7261 tctgatctgg ggcctcggtg cacatgcttt acatgtgttt agtcgaggtt aaaaaaacgt
     7321 ctaggccccc cgaaccacgg ggacgtggtt ttcctttgaa aaacacgatg ataatatggc
     7381 cacacatatg gtgagcaagg gcgaggagct gttcaccggg gtggtgccca tcctggtcga
     7441 gctggacggc gacgtaaacg gccacaagtt cagcgtgtcc ggcgagggcg agggcgatgc
     7501 cacctacggc aagctgaccc tgaagttcat ctgcaccacc ggcaagctgc ccgtgccctg
     7561 gcccaccctc gtgaccaccc tgacctacgg cgtgcagtgc ttcagccgct accccgacca
     7621 catgaagcag cacgacttct tcaagtccgc catgcccgaa ggctacgtcc aggagcgcac
     7681 catcttcttc aaggacgacg gcaactacaa gacccgcgcc gaggtgaagt tcgagggcga
     7741 caccctggtg aaccgcatcg agctgaaggg catcgacttc aaggaggacg gcaacatcct
     7801 ggggcacaag ctggagtaca actacaacag ccacaacgtc tatatcatgg ccgacaagca
     7861 gaagaacggc atcaaggtga acttcaagat ccgccacaac atcgaggacg gcagcgtgca
     7921 gctcgccgac cactaccagc agaacacccc catcggcgac ggccccgtgc tgctgcccga
     7981 caaccactac ctgagcaccc agtccgccct gagcaaagac cccaacgaga agcgcgatca
     8041 catggtcctg ctggagttcg tgaccgccgc cgggatcact ctcggcatgg acgagctgta
     8101 caagtaaatc gatagatcct aatcaacctc tggattacaa aatttgtgaa agattgactg
     8161 gtattcttaa ctatgttgct ccttttacgc tatgtggata cgctgcttta atgcctttgt
     8221 atcatgctat tgcttcccgt atggctttca ttttctcctc cttgtataaa tcctggttgc
     8281 tgtctcttta tgaggagttg tggcccgttg tcaggcaacg tggcgtggtg tgcactgtgt
     8341 ttgctgacgc aacccccact ggttggggca ttgccaccac ctgtcagctc ctttccggga
     8401 ctttcgcttt ccccctccct attgccacgg cggaactcat cgccgcctgc cttgcccgct
     8461 gctggacagg ggctcggctg ttgggcactg acaattccgt ggtgttgtcg gggaaatcat
     8521 cgtcctttcc ttggctgctc gcctgtgttg ccacctggat tctgcgcggg acgtccttct
     8581 gctacgtccc ttcggccctc aatccagcgg accttccttc ccgcggcctg ctgccggctc
     8641 tgcggcctct tccgcgtctt cgccttcgcc ctcagacgag tcggatctcc ctttgggccg
     8701 cctccccgcc tgagatcctt taagaccaat gacttacaag gcagctgtag atcttagcca
     8761 ctttttaaaa gaaaaggggg gactggaagg gctaattcac tcccaacgaa gacaagatct
     8821 gctttttgct tgtactgggt ctctctggtt agaccagatc tgagcctggg agctctctgg
     8881 ctaactaggg aacccactgc ttaagcctca ataaagcttg ccttgagtgc ttcaagtagt
     8941 gtgtgcccgt ctgttgtgtg actctggtaa ctagagatcc ctcagaccct tttagtcagt
     9001 gtggaaaatc tctagcagta gtagttcatg tcatcttatt attcagtatt tataacttgc
     9061 aaagaaatga atatcagaga gtgagaggcc cgggttaatt aaggaaaggg ctagatcatt
     9121 cttgaagacg aaagggcctc gtgatacgcc tatttttata ggttaatgtc atgataataa
     9181 tggtttctta gacgtcaggt ggcacttttc ggggaaatgt gcgcggaacc cctatttgtt
     9241 tatttttcta aatacattca aatatgtatc cgctcatgag acaataaccc tgataaatgc
     9301 ttcaataata ttgaaaaagg aagagtatga gtattcaaca tttccgtgtc gcccttattc
     9361 ccttttttgc ggcattttgc cttcctgttt ttgctcaccc agaaacgctg gtgaaagtaa
     9421 aagatgctga agatcagttg ggtgcacgag tgggttacat cgaactggat ctcaacagcg
     9481 gtaagatcct tgagagtttt cgccccgaag aacgttttcc aatgatgagc acttttaaag
     9541 ttctgctatg tggcgcggta ttatcccgtg ttgacgccgg gcaagagcaa ctcggtcgcc
     9601 gcatacacta ttctcagaat gacttggttg agtactcacc agtcacagaa aagcatctta
     9661 cggatggcat gacagtaaga gaattatgca gtgctgccat aaccatgagt gataacactg
     9721 cggccaactt acttctgaca acgatcggag gaccgaagga gctaaccgct tttttgcaca
     9781 acatggggga tcatgtaact cgccttgatc gttgggaacc ggagctgaat gaagccatac
     9841 caaacgacga gcgtgacacc acgatgcctg tagcaatggc aacaacgttg cgcaaactat
     9901 taactggcga actacttact ctagcttccc ggcaacaatt aatagactgg atggaggcgg
     9961 ataaagttgc aggaccactt ctgcgctcgg cccttccggc tggctggttt attgctgata
    10021 aatctggagc cggtgagcgt gggtctcgcg gtatcattgc agcactgggg ccagatggta
    10081 agccctcccg tatcgtagtt atctacacga cggggagtca ggcaactatg gatgaacgaa
    10141 atagacagat cgctgagata ggtgcctcac tgattaagca ttggtaactg tcagaccaag
    10201 tttactcata tatactttag attgatttaa aacttcattt ttaatttaaa aggatctagg
    10261 tgaagatcct ttttgataat ctcatgacca aaatccctta acgtgagttt tcgttccact
    10321 gagcgtcaga ccccgtagaa aagatcaaag gatcttcttg agatcctttt tttctgcgcg
    10381 taatctgctg cttgcaaaca aaaaaaccac cgctaccagc ggtggtttgt ttgccggatc
    10441 aagagctacc aactcttttt ccgaaggtaa ctggcttcag cagagcgcag ataccaaata
    10501 ctgttcttct agtgtagccg tagttaggcc accacttcaa gaactctgta gcaccgccta
    10561 catacctcgc tctgctaatc ctgttaccag tggctgctgc cagtggcgat aagtcgtgtc
    10621 ttaccgggtt ggactcaaga cgatagttac cggataaggc gcagcggtcg ggctgaacgg
    10681 ggggttcgtg cacacagccc agcttggagc gaacgaccta caccgaactg agatacctac
    10741 agcgtgagct atgagaaagc gccacgcttc ccgaagggag aaaggcggac aggtatccgg
    10801 taagcggcag ggtcggaaca ggagagcgca cgagggagct tccaggggga aacgcctggt
    10861 atctttatag tcctgtcggg tttcgccacc tctgacttga gcgtcgattt ttgtgatgct
    10921 cgtcaggggg gcggagccta tggaaaaacg ccagcaacgc ggccttttta cggttcctgg
    10981 ccttttgctg gccttttgct cacatgttct ttcctgcgtt atcccctgat tctgtggata
    11041 accgtattac cgcctttgag tgagctgata ccgctcgccg cagccgaacg accgagcgca
    11101 gcgagtcagt gagcgaggaa gcggaagagc gcccaatacg caaaccgcct ctccccgcgc
    11161 gttggccgat tcattaatgc agcaagctca tggctgacta atttttttta tttatgcaga
    11221 ggccgaggcc gcctcggcct ctgagctatt ccagaagtag tgaggaggct tttttggagg
    11281 cctaggcttt tgcaaaaagc tccccgtggc acgacaggtt tcccgactgg aaagcgggca
    11341 gtgagcgcaa cgcaattaat gtgagttagc tcactcatta ggcaccccag gctttacact
    11401 ttatgcttcc ggctcgtatg ttgtgtggaa ttgtgagcgg ataacaattt cacacaggaa
    11461 acagctatga catgattacg aatttcacaa ataaagcatt tttttcactg cattctagtt
    11521 gtggtttgtc caaactcatc aatgtatctt atcatgtctg gatcaactgg ataactcaag
    11581 ctaaccaaaa tcatcccaaa cttcccaccc cataccctat taccactgcc aattacctgt
    11641 ggtttcattt actctaaacc tgtgattcct ctgaattatt ttcattttaa agaaattgta
    11701 tttgttaaat atgtactaca aacttagtag t
//
