>Addgene plasmid #116668 | pHAGE-RET-G751E | depositor partial sequence | sequence record 219543 | insert
ATGGCGAAGGCGACGTCCGGTGCCGCGGGGCTGCGTCTGCTGTTGCTGCTGCTGCTGCCGCTGCTAGGCA
AAGTGGCATTGGGCCTCTACTTCTCGAGGGATGCTTACTGGGAGAAGCTGTATGTGGACCAGGCGGCCGG
CACGCCCTTGCTGTACGTCCATGCCCTGCGGGACGCCCCTGAGGAGGTGCCCAGCTTCCGCCTGGGCCAG
CATCTCTACGGCACGTACCGCACACGGCTGCATGAGAACAACTGGATCTGCATCCAGGAGGACACCGGCC
TCCTCTACCTTAACCGGAGCCTGGACCATAGCTCCTGGGAGAAGCTCAGTGTCCGCAACCGCGGCTTTCC
CCTGCTCACCGTCTACCTCAAGGTCTTCCTGTCACCCACATCCCTTCGTGAGGGCGAGTGCCAGTGGCCA
GGCTGTGCCCGCGTATACTTCTCCTTCTTCAACACCTCCTTTCCAGCCTGCAGCTCCCTCAAGCCCCGGG
AGCTCTGCTTCCCAGAGACAAGGCCCTCCTTCCGCATTCGGGAGAACCGACCCCCAGGCACCTTCCACCA
GTTCCGCCTGCTGCCTGTGCAGTTCTTGTGCCCCAACATCAGCGTGGCCTACAGGCTCCTGGAGGGTGAG
GGTCTGCCCTTCCGCTGCGCCCCGGACAGCCTGGAGGTGAGCACGCGCTGGGCCCTGGACCGCGAGCAGC
GGGAGAAGTACGAGCTGGTGGCCGTGTGCACCGTGCACGCCGGCGCGCGCGAGGAGGTGGTGATGGTGCC
CTTCCCGGTGACCGTGTACGACGAGGACGACTCGGCGCCCACCTTCCCCGCGGGCGTCGACACCGCCAGC
GCCGTGGTGGAGTTCAAGCGGAAGGAGGACACCGTGGTGGCCACGCTGCGTGTCTTCGATGCAGACGTGG
TACCTGCATCAGGGGAGCTGGTGAGGCGGTACACAAGCACGCTGCTCCCCGGGGACACCTGGGCCCAGCA
GACCTTCCGGGTGGAACACTGGCCCAACGAGACCTCGGTCCAGGCCAACGGCAGCTTCGTGCGGGCGACC
GTACATGACTATAGGCTGGTTCTCAACCGGAACCTCTCCATCTCGGAGAACCGCACCATGCAGCTGGCGG
TGCTGGTCAATGACTCAGACTTCCAGGGCCCAGGAGCGGGCGTCCTCTTGCTCCACTTCAACGTGTCGGT
GCTGCCGGTCAGCCTGCACCTGCCCAGTACCTACTCCCTCTCCGTGAGCAGGAGGGCTCGCCGATTTGCC
CAGATCGGGAAAGTCTGTGTGGAAAACTGCCAGGCATTCAGTGGCATCAACGTCCAGTACAAGCTGCATT
CCTCTGGTGCCAACTGCAGCACGCTAGGGGTGGTCACCTCAGCCGAGGACACCTCGGGGATCCTGTTTGT
GAATGACACCAAGGCCCTGCGGCGGCCCAAGTGTGCCGAACTTCACTACATGGTGGTGGCCACCGACCAG
CAGACCTCTAGGCAGGCCCAGGCCCAGCTGCTTGTAACAGTGGAGGGGTCATATGTGGCCGAGGAGGCGG
GCTGCCCCCTGTCCTGTGCAGTCAGCAAGAGACGGCTGGAGTGTGAGGAGTGTGGCGGCCTGGGCTCCCC
AACAGGCAGGTGTGAGTGGAGGCAAGGAGATGGCAAAGGGATCACCAGGAACTTCTCCACCTGCTCTCCC
AGCACCAAGACCTGCCCCGACGGCCACTGCGATGTTGTGGAGACCCAAGACATCAACATTTGCCCTCAGG
ACTGCCTCCGGGGCAGCATTGTTGGGGGACACGAGCCTGGGGAGCCCCGGGGGATTAAAGCTGGCTATGG
CACCTGCAACTGCTTCCCTGAGGAGGAGAAGTGCTTCTGCGAGCCCGAAGACATCCAGGATCCACTGTGC
GACGAGCTGTGCCGCACGGTGATCGCAGCCGCTGTCCTCTTCTCCTTCATCGTCTCGGTGCTGCTGTCTG
CCTTCTGCATCCACTGCTACCACAAGTTTGCCCACAAGCCACCCATCTCCTCAGCTGAGATGACCTTCCG
GAGGCCCGCCCAGGCCTTCCCGGTCAGCTACTCCTCTTCCAGTGCCCGCCGGCCCTCGCTGGACTCCATG
GAGAACCAGGTCTCCGTGGATGCCTTCAAGATCCTGGAGGATCCAAAGTGGGAATTCCCTCGGAAGAACT
TGGTTCTTGGAAAAACTCTAGGAGAAGGCGAATTTGGAAAAGTGGTCAAGGCAACGGCCTTCCATCTGAA
AGGCAGAGCAGAGTACACCACGGTGGCCGTGAAGATGCTGAAAGAGAACGCCTCCCCGAGTGAGCTTCGA
GACCTGCTGTCAGAGTTCAACGTCCTGAAGCAGGTCAACCACCCACATGTCATCAAATTGTATGGGGCCT
GCAGCCAGGATGGCCCGCTCCTCCTCATCGTGGAGTACGCCAAATACGGCTCCCTGCGGGGCTTCCTCCG
CGAGAGCCGCAAAGTGGGGCCTGGCTACCTGGGCAGTGGAGGCAGCCGCAACTCCAGCTCCCTGGACCAC
CCGGATGAGCGGGCCCTCACCATGGGCGACCTCATCTCATTTGCCTGGCAGATCTCACAGGGGATGCAGT
ATCTGGCCGAGATGAAGCTCGTTCATCGGGACTTGGCAGCCAGAAACATCCTGGTAGCTGAGGGGCGGAA
GATGAAGATTTCGGATTTCGGCTTGTCCCGAGATGTTTATGAAGAGGATTCGTACGTGAAGAGGAGCCAG
GGTCGGATTCCAGTTAAATGGATGGCAATTGAATCCCTTTTTGATCATATCTACACCACGCAAAGTGATG
TATGGTCTTTTGGTGTCCTGCTGTGGGAGATCGTGACCCTAGGGGGAAACCCCTATCCTGGGATTCCTCC
TGAGCGGCTCTTCAACCTTCTGAAGACCGGCCACCGGATGGAGAGGCCAGACAACTGCAGCGAGGAGATG
TACTGCCTGATGCTGCAATGCTGGAAGCAGGAGCCGGACAAAAGGCCGGTGTTTGCGGACATCAGCAAAG
ACCTGGAGAAGATGATGGTTAAGAGGAGAGACTACTTGGACCTTGCGGCGTCCACTCCATCTGACTCCCT
GATTTATGACGACGGCCTCTCAGAGGAGGAGACACCGCTGGTGGACTGTAATAATGCCCCCCTCCCTCGA
GCCCTCCCTTCCACATGGATTGAAAACAAACTCTATGGTAGAATTTCCCATGCATTTACTAGATTCTAG
